Addgene plasmid #218688: pCDB179-LCC-ICCG-RIP
Purpose: Encodes codon optimized LCC-ICCG RIP enzyme for bacterial expression
Depositing lab: Gregg Beckham. Depositing organization: National Laboratory of the Rockies (NLR). Publication: Enabling high-throughput enzyme discovery and engineering with a low-cost, robot-assisted pipeline. Norton-Baker B, Denton MCR, Murphy NP, Fram B, Lim S, Erickson E, Gauthier NP, Beckham GT. Sci Rep. 2024 Jun 24;14(1):14449. doi: 10.1038/s41598-024-64938-0. PubMed 38914665.
Backbone
  Vector backbone: pCDB179
  Vector type: Bacterial Expression
Growth in bacteria
  Bacterial resistance: Kanamycin, 50 μg/mL
  Growth temperature: 37°C
  Growth strain: DH5alpha
  Copy number: High Copy
Gene/Insert
  Gene/Insert name: LCC-ICCG-RIP
  Species: Synthetic
  Tag / fusion protein: 10xHis (N terminal on backbone)
  Cloning method: Gene Synthesis
Terms and licenses: Academic/Nonprofit Terms; Industry Terms: Not Available to Industry
How to cite: pCDB179-LCC-ICCG-RIP was a gift from Gregg Beckham (Addgene plasmid # 218688 ; http://n2t.net/addgene:218688 ; RRID:Addgene_218688)
