[The description below was written by a language model from this plasmid's Addgene catalogue record and pLannotate feature annotations shown in this document.]
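Description:
pCDB179-LCC-ICCG-RIP is a bacterial expression plasmid built on the pCDB179 backbone, a pET-style T7 vector of about 6.3 kb. It is propagated in E. coli under kanamycin selection (aph(3')-Ia KanR) and replicates from a ColE1/pMB1-type origin. The catalogue lists it as high copy, although the feature table also shows the pBR322-derived bom site and the rop gene, which normally moderates copy number. An f1 origin is present, along with short remnants of the tetracycline resistance gene and a partial AmpR promoter, which appear to be non-functional leftovers of the backbone's lineage.

The expression cassette consists of a T7 promoter followed by a lac operator and the strong phage T7 gene 10 ribosome binding site, with a plasmid-borne lacI gene under its own promoter supplying repressor. Transcription therefore depends on T7 RNA polymerase in the host and is inducible with IPTG, and it ends at a T7 terminator downstream. The open reading frame begins with an N-terminal polyhistidine tag (recorded as 10xHis in the catalogue, annotated as 9xHis in the feature table) for metal-affinity purification. This is followed by yeast SMT3 (SUMO), a fusion partner commonly used to aid solubility and to allow tag removal by a SUMO-specific protease. Fused after it is the synthetic, codon-optimized insert LCC-ICCG-RIP, which matches leaf-branch compost cutinase, an enzyme able to hydrolyse polyethylene terephthalate and other polyesters. The record does not spell out which substitutions the ICCG and RIP designations denote. A short fragment annotated as a T7 gene 10B-derived solubility tag lies just before the terminator and is probably backbone sequence. The plasmid is intended for recombinant production of this PET-degrading enzyme variant, and the associated publication concerns high-throughput enzyme discovery and engineering.
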