Features (pLannotate 1.2.2; 20 found; start..end, strand, type, name):
     18..67      +  CDS            SET1 (fragment): solubility-enhancement tag derived from T7 phage gene 10B
     75..122     +  terminator     T7 terminator: transcription terminator for bacteriophage T7 RNA polymerase
    159..587     +  rep_origin     f1 ori (sequence partly withheld): f1 bacteriophage origin of replication; arrow indicates direction of (+) strand synthesis
    640..697     +  promoter       AmpR promoter (fragment): bla
    706..1521    -  CDS            KanR: aminoglycoside phosphotransferase; aph(3')-Ia; confers resistance to kanamycin in bacteria or G418 (Geneticin®) in eukaryotes
   1643..2231    +  rep_origin     ori: high-copy-number ColE1/pMB1/pBR322/pUC origin of replication
   2417..2556    -  misc_feature   bom: basis of mobility region from pBR322
   2658..2849    -  CDS            rop: Rop protein, which maintains plasmids at low copy number; rop
   2866..3246    +  CDS            YPB1_ECOLX: Protein predicted: Swiss-Prot protein existence level 4. From Escherichia coli.
   3318..3609    -  CDS            TcR (fragment): tetracycline efflux protein; tet; confers resistance to tetracycline
   3624..3645    -  protein_bind   CAP binding site: CAP binding activates transcription in the presence of cAMP. E. coli catabolite activator protein
   3658..4740    -  CDS            lacI: lac repressor; lacI; The lac repressor binds to the lac operator to inhibit transcription in E. coli. This inhibition can be relieved by adding lactose or isopropyl-β-D-thiogalactopyranoside (IPTG).
   4741..4818    -  promoter       lacI promoter: lacI
   4826..5105    -  CDS            TcR (fragment): tetracycline efflux protein; tet; confers resistance to tetracycline
   5131..5149    +  promoter       T7 promoter: promoter for bacteriophage T7 RNA polymerase
   5154..5170    +  protein_bind   lac operator: The lac repressor binds to the lac operator to inhibit transcription in E. coli. This inhibition can be relieved by adding lactose or isopropyl-β-D-thiogalactopyranoside (IPTG). lac repressor encoded by lacI
   5189..5211    +  RBS            RBS: efficient ribosome binding site from bacteriophage T7 gene 10 (Olins and Rangwala, 1989)
   5225..5251    +  CDS            9xHis: 9xHis affinity tag
   5261..5557    +  CDS            SMT3: SMT3_YEAST - Experimental evidence at protein level: Swiss-Prot protein existence level 1. Not known; suppressor of MIF2 mutations. From Saccharomyces cerevisiae (strain ATCC 204508 / S288c) (Baker's yeast).
   5555..6328    +  CDS            PETH_UNKP (fragment): Experimental evidence at protein level: Swiss-Prot protein existence level 1. Cutinase that degrades cutin fibers prepared from tomato peels and hydrolyzes various fatty acid monoesters with acyl chain lengths of 2 to 18, with a preference for short-chain substrates (C4 substrate at most). Cannot hydrolyze olive oil (PubMed:22194294). Is also able to degrade polyethylene terephthalate (PET), the most abundant polyester plastic in the world (PubMed:22194294, PubMed:32269349). Can also depolymerize poly(epsilon-caprolactone) (PCL), a synthetic aliphatic biodegradable polyester (PubMed:22194294).
>Addgene plasmid #218688 | pCDB179-LCC-ICCG-RIP | addgene full sequence | sequence record 434078 | Addgene NGS Result
TAATGATCGAGGATCCGGCTGCTAACAAAGCCCGAAAGGAAGCTGAGTTGGCTGCTGCCACCGCTGAGCA
ATAACTAGCATAACCCCTTGGGGCCTCTAAACGGGTCTTGAGGGGTTTTTTGCTGAAAGGAGGAACTATA
TCCGGATTGGCGAATGGG
[124 nt withheld, positions 159-282]
C
[91 nt withheld, positions 284-374]
A
[49 nt withheld, positions 376-424]
CCTTTGACGTTGGAGTCCACGTTCTTT
[37 nt withheld, positions 452-488]
ACCCTATCTCGGTCTATTCTTTTGATTTATAAGGGATTTTGCCGATTTCGGCCTATTGGTTAAAAAATGA
GCTGATTTAACAAAAATTTAACGCGAATTTTAACAAAATATTAACGCTTACAATTTAGGTGGCACTTTTC
GGGGAAATGTGCGCGGAACCCCTATTTGTTTATTTTTCTAAATACATTCAAATATGTATCCGCTCATGAA
TTAATTCTTAGAAAAACTCATCGAGCATCAAATGAAACTGCAATTTATTCATATCAGGATTATCAATACC
ATATTTTTGAAAAAGCCGTTTCTGTAATGAAGGAGAAAACTCACCGAGGCAGTTCCATAGGATGGCAAGA
TCCTGGTATCGGTCTGCGATTCCGACTCGTCCAACATCAATACAACCTATTAATTTCCCCTCGTCAAAAA
TAAGGTTATCAAGTGAGAAATCACCATGAGTGACGACTGAATCCGGTGAGAATGGCAAAAGTTTATGCAT
TTCTTTCCAGACTTGTTCAACAGGCCAGCCATTACGCTCGTCATCAAAATCACTCGCATCAACCAAACCG
TTATTCATTCGTGATTGCGCCTGAGCGAGACGAAATACGCGATCGCTGTTAAAAGGACAATTACAAACAG
GAATCGAATGCAACCGGCGCAGGAACACTGCCAGCGCATCAACAATATTTTCACCTGAATCAGGATATTC
TTCTAATACCTGGAATGCTGTTTTCCCGGGGATCGCAGTGGTGAGTAACCATGCATCATCAGGAGTACGG
ATAAAATGCTTGATGGTCGGAAGAGGCATAAATTCCGTCAGCCAGTTTAGTCTGACCATCTCATCTGTAA
CATCATTGGCAACGCTACCTTTGCCATGTTTCAGAAACAACTCTGGCGCATCGGGCTTCCCATACAATCG
ATAGATTGTCGCACCTGATTGCCCGACATTATCGCGAGCCCATTTATACCCATATAAATCAGCATCCATG
TTGGAATTTAATCGCGGCCTAGAGCAAGACGTTTCCCGTTGAATATGGCTCATAACACCCCTTGTATTAC
TGTTTATGTAAGCAGACAGTTTTATTGTTCATGACCAAAATCCCTTAACGTGAGTTTTCGTTCCACTGAG
CGTCAGACCCCGTAGAAAAGATCAAAGGATCTTCTTGAGATCCTTTTTTTCTGCGCGTAATCTGCTGCTT
GCAAACAAAAAAACCACCGCTACCAGCGGTGGTTTGTTTGCCGGATCAAGAGCTACCAACTCTTTTTCCG
AAGGTAACTGGCTTCAGCAGAGCGCAGATACCAAATACTGTCCTTCTAGTGTAGCCGTAGTTAGGCCACC
ACTTCAAGAACTCTGTAGCACCGCCTACATACCTCGCTCTGCTAATCCTGTTACCAGTGGCTGCTGCCAG
TGGCGATAAGTCGTGTCTTACCGGGTTGGACTCAAGACGATAGTTACCGGATAAGGCGCAGCGGTCGGGC
TGAACGGGGGGTTCGTGCACACAGCCCAGCTTGGAGCGAACGACCTACACCGAACTGAGATACCTACAGC
GTGAGCTATGAGAAAGCGCCACGCTTCCCGAAGGGAGAAAGGCGGACAGGTATCCGGTAAGCGGCAGGGT
CGGAACAGGAGAGCGCACGAGGGAGCTTCCAGGGGGAAACGCCTGGTATCTTTATAGTCCTGTCGGGTTT
CGCCACCTCTGACTTGAGCGTCGATTTTTGTGATGCTCGTCAGGGGGGCGGAGCCTATGGAAAAACGCCA
GCAACGCGGCCTTTTTACGGTTCCTGGCCTTTTGCTGGCCTTTTGCTCACATGTTCTTTCCTGCGTTATC
CCCTGATTCTGTGGATAACCGTATTACCGCCTTTGAGTGAGCTGATACCGCTCGCCGCAGCCGAACGACC
GAGCGCAGCGAGTCAGTGAGCGAGGAAGCGGAAGAGCGCCTGATGCGGTATTTTCTCCTTACGCATCTGT
GCGGTATTTCACACCGCAATGGTGCACTCTCAGTACAATCTGCTCTGATGCCGCATAGTTAAGCCAGTAT
ACACTCCGCTATCGCTACGTGACTGGGTCATGGCTGCGCCCCGACACCCGCCAACACCCGCTGACGCGCC
CTGACGGGCTTGTCTGCTCCCGGCATCCGCTTACAGACAAGCTGTGACCGTCTCCGGGAGCTGCATGTGT
CAGAGGTTTTCACCGTCATCACCGAAACGCGCGAGGCAGCTGCGGTAAAGCTCATCAGCGTGGTCGTGAA
GCGATTCACAGATGTCTGCCTGTTCATCCGCGTCCAGCTCGTTGAGTTTCTCCAGAAGCGTTAATGTCTG
GCTTCTGATAAAGCGGGCCATGTTAAGGGCGGTTTTTTCCTGTTTGGTCACTGATGCCTCCGTGTAAGGG
GGATTTCTGTTCATGGGGGTAATGATACCGATGAAACGAGAGAGGATGCTCACGATACGGGTTACTGATG
ATGAACATGCCCGGTTACTGGAACGTTGTGAGGGTAAACAACTGGCGGTATGGATGCGGCGGGACCAGAG
AAAAATCACTCAGGGTCAATGCCAGCGCTTCGTTAATACAGATGTAGGTGTTCCACAGGGTAGCCAGCAG
CATCCTGCGATGCAGATCCGGAACATAATGGTGCAGGGCGCTGACTTCCGCGTTTCCAGACTTTACGAAA
CACGGAAACCGAAGACCATTCATGTTGTTGCTCAGGTCGCAGACGTTTTGCAGCAGCAGTCGCTTCACGT
TCGCTCGCGTATCGGTGATTCATTCTGCTAACCAGTAAGGCAACCCCGCCAGCCTAGCCGGGTCCTCAAC
GACAGGAGCACGATCATGCGCACCCGTGGGGCCGCCATGCCGGCGATAATGGCCTGCTTCTCGCCGAAAC
GTTTGGTGGCGGGACCAGTGACGAAGGCTTGAGCGAGGGCGTGCAAGATTCCGAATACCGCAAGCGACAG
GCCGATCATCGTCGCGCTCCAGCGAAAGCGGTCCTCGCCGAAAATGACCCAGAGCGCTGCCGGCACCTGT
CCTACGAGTTGCATGATAAAGAAGACAGTCATAAGTGCGGCGACGATAGTCATGCCCCGCGCCCACCGGA
AGGAGCTGACTGGGTTGAAGGCTCTCAAGGGCATCGGTCGAGATCCCGGTGCCTAATGAGTGAGCTAACT
TACATTAATTGCGTTGCGCTCACTGCCCGCTTTCCAGTCGGGAAACCTGTCGTGCCAGCTGCATTAATGA
ATCGGCCAACGCGCGGGGAGAGGCGGTTTGCGTATTGGGCGCCAGGGTGGTTTTTCTTTTCACCAGTGAG
ACGGGCAACAGCTGATTGCCCTTCACCGCCTGGCCCTGAGAGAGTTGCAGCAAGCGGTCCACGCTGGTTT
GCCCCAGCAGGCGAAAATCCTGTTTGATGGTGGTTAACGGCGGGATATAACATGAGCTGTCTTCGGTATC
GTCGTATCCCACTACCGAGATGTCCGCACCAACGCGCAGCCCGGACTCGGTAATGGCGCGCATTGCGCCC
AGCGCCATCTGATCGTTGGCAACCAGCATCGCAGTGGGAACGATGCCCTCATTCAGCATTTGCATGGTTT
GTTGAAAACCGGACATGGCACTCCAGTCGCCTTCCCGTTCCGCTATCGGCTGAATTTGATTGCGAGTGAG
ATATTTATGCCAGCCAGCCAGACGCAGACGCGCCGAGACAGAACTTAATGGGCCCGCTAACAGCGCGATT
TGCTGGTGACCCAATGCGACCAGATGCTCCACGCCCAGTCGCGTACCGTCTTCATGGGAGAAAATAATAC
TGTTGATGGGTGTCTGGTCAGAGACATCAAGAAATAACGCCGGAACATTAGTGCAGGCAGCTTCCACAGC
AATGGCATCCTGGTCATCCAGCGGATAGTTAATGATCAGCCCACTGACGCGTTGCGCGAGAAGATTGTGC
ACCGCCGCTTTACAGGCTTCGACGCCGCTTCGTTCTACCATCGACACCACCACGCTGGCACCCAGTTGAT
CGGCGCGAGATTTAATCGCCGCGACAATTTGCGACGGCGCGTGCAGGGCCAGACTGGAGGTGGCAACGCC
AATCAGCAACGACTGTTTGCCCGCCAGTTGTTGTGCCACGCGGTTGGGAATGTAATTCAGCTCCGCCATC
GCCGCTTCCACTTTTTCCCGCGTTTTCGCAGAAACGTGGCTGGCCTGGTTCACCACGCGGGAAACGGTCT
GATAAGAGACACCGGCATACTCTGCGACATCGTATAACGTTACTGGTTTCACATTCACCACCCTGAATTG
ACTCTCTTCCGGGCGCTATCATGCCATACCGCGAAAGGTTTTGCGCCATTCGATGGTGTCCGGGATCTCG
ACGCTCTCCCTTATGCGACTCCTGCATTAGGAAGCAGCCCAGTAGTAGGTTGAGGCCGTTGAGCACCGCC
GCCGCAAGGAATGGTGCATGCAAGGAGATGGCGCCCAACAGTCCCCCGGCCACGGGGCCTGCCACCATAC
CCACGCCGAAACAAGCGCTCATGAGCCCGAAGTGGCGAGCCCGATCTTCCCCATCGGTGATGTCGGCGAT
ATAGGCGCCAGCAACCGCACCTGTGGCGCCGGTGATGCCGGCCACGATGCGTCCGGCGTAGAGGATCGAG
ATCGATCTCGATCCCGCGAAATTAATACGACTCACTATAGGGAAATTGTGAGCGGATAACAATTCCCCTC
TAGAAATAATTTTGTTTAACTTTAAGAAGGAGATATACATATGGGTCACCACCACCACCACCACCACCAC
CACCACGGTAGCCTGCAAGATTCGGAAGTCAACCAAGAAGCAAAGCCGGAAGTCAAGCCGGAAGTGAAAC
CGGAAACCCATATTAACCTGAAAGTTAGTGACGGCAGCTCTGAAATTTTCTTTAAGATCAAAAAGACCAC
GCCGCTGCGTCGCCTGATGGAAGCGTTTGCCAAACGTCAGGGCAAGGAAATGGATAGCCTGCGTTTCCTG
TATGACGGTATTCGCATCCAGGCAGATCAAGCGCCGGAAGACCTGGACATGGAAGACAACGACATCATTG
AAGCCCACCGTGAACAGATTGGCGGCTCTAACCCGTACCAGCGCGGACCGAACCCGACCCGTTCTGCGTT
AACCGCTGATGGTCCGTTTTCCGTGCGTACCTACACCATTTCTCGTCTGTCCGTTTCCGGTTTTGGTGGT
GGTGTTATCTACTATCCGACTGGTACCTCTCTGACCTTCGGCGGTATCGCGATGTCCCCGGGTTACACCG
CTGATGCTTCCTCTCTGGCGTGGCTGGGTCGTCGCCTGGCGAGCCACGGTTTTGTTGTTCTGGTTATCAA
CACGAACTCTCGTTTCGACGGCCCGGACTCCCGTGCCTCGCAACTGTCTGCTGCGCTGAACTACCTGCGT
ACGTCGTCACCTTCAGCGGTCCGTGCACGCCTGGATGCCAATCGTCTGGCTGTGGCGGGTCACAGCATGG
GCGGTGGCGGTACCCTGCGTATTGCTGAACAGAACCCGTCCCTGAAAGCTGCAGTGCCACTGACTCCGTG
GCATACCGACAAAACGTTCAACACCAGTGTTCCGGTACTGATCGTAGGCGCAGAAGCGGACACCGTAGCA
CCGGTTTCCCAGCACGCAATCCCGTTCTACCAGAACCTGCCGAGCACCACTCCAAAAGTATACGTTGAAC
TGTGCAACGCCTCGCACATTGCTCCGAACTCGCCGAACGCTGCGATTAGCGTGTACACCATCTCCTGGAT
GAAACTGTGGGTTGATAACGATACCCGTTATCGCCAATTCCTGTGTAACGTGAACGATCCGGCTCTCTGC
GATTTTCGTACCAACAACCGTCATTGCCAA
